>Addgene plasmid #149151 | pGBW-m4046630 | addgene full sequence | sequence record 307327 | Addgene NGS Result
CCATAGCTTCAAAATGTTTCTACTCCTTTTTTACTCTTCCAGATTTTCTCGGACTCCGCGCATCGCCGTA
CCACTTCAAAACACCCAAGCACAGCATACTAAATTTCCCCTCTTTCTTCCTCTAGGGTGTCGTTAATTAC
CCGTACTAAAGGTTTGGAAAAGAAAAAAGAGACCGCCTCGTTTCTTTTTCTTCGTCGAAAAAGGCAATAA
AAATTTTTATCACGTTTCTTTTTCTTGAAAATTTTTTTTTTTGATTTTTTTCTCTTTCGATGACCTCCCA
TTGATATTTAAGTTAATAAACGGTCTTCAATTTCTCAAGTTTCAGTTTCATTTTTCTTGTTCTATTACAA
CTTTTTTTACTTCTTGCTCATTAGAAAGAAAGCATAGCAATCTAATCTAAGTTTTAATTACAAAATGAAT
GAGCTTAGTCCTGTTGCACTACGACAGATGTCTTGTGCTGCCGGTACTACACAAACTGCTTGCACTGATG
ACAATGCGTTAGCTTACTACAACACAACAAAGGGAGGTAGGTTTGTACTTGCACTGTTATCCGATTTACA
GGATTTGAAATGGGCTAGATTCCCTAAGAGTGATGGAACTGGTACTATCTATACAGAACTGGAACCACCT
TGTAGGTTTGTTACAGACACACCTAAAGGTCCTAAAGTGAAGTATTTATACTTTATTAAAGGATTAAACA
ACCTAAATAGAGGTATGGTACTTGGTAGTTTAGCTGCCACAGTACGTCTATAAACAGGCCCCTTTTCCTT
TGTCGATATCATGTAATTAGTTATGTCACGCTTACATTCACGCCCTCCTCCCACATCCGCTCTAACCGAA
AAGGAAGGAGTTAGACAACCTGAAGTCTAGGTCCCTATTTATTTTTTTTAATAGTTATGTTAGTATTAAG
AACGTTATTTATATTTCAAATTTTTCTTTTTTTTCTGTACAAAGCGGCCGCCGAACCACTAGTGCACTGC
AGTACACGGTTTCCTTGAAATTTTTTTGATTCGGTAATCTCCGAACAGAAGGAAGAACGAAGGAAGGAGC
ACAGACTTAGATTGGTATATATACGCATATGTAGTGTTGAAGAAACATGAAATTGCCCAGTATTCTTAAC
CCAACTGCACAGAACAAAAACGTGCAGGAAACGAAGATAAATCATGTCGAAAGCTACATATAAGGAACGT
GCTGCTACTCATCCTAGTCCTGTTGCTGCCAAGCTATTTAATATCATGCACGAAAAGCAAACAAACTTGT
GTGCTTCATTGGATGTTCGTACCACCAAGGAATTACTGGAGTTAGTTGAAGCATTAGGTCCCAAAATTTG
TTTACTAAAAACACATGTGGATATCTTGACTGATTTTTCCATGGAGGGCACAGTTAAGCCGCTAAAGGCA
TTATCCGCCAAGTACAATTTTTTACTCTTCGAGGACAGAAAATTTGCTGACATTGGTAATACAGTCAAAT
TGCAGTACTCTGCGGGTGTATACAGAATAGCAGAATGGGCAGACATTACGAATGCACACGGTGTGGTGGG
CCCAGGTATTGTTAGCGGTTTGAAGCAGGCGGCAGAAGAAGTAACAAAGGAACCTAGAGGCCTTTTGATG
TTAGCAGAATTGTCATGCAAGGGCTCCCTATCTACTGGAGAATATACTAAGGGTACTGTTGACATTGCGA
AGAGCGACAAAGATTTTGTTATCGGCTTTATTGCTCAAAGAGACATGGGTGGAAGAGATGAAGGTTACGA
TTGGTTGATTATGACACCCGGTGTGGGTTTAGATGACAAGGGAGATGCATTGGGTCAACAGTATAGAACC
GTGGATGATGTGGTTTCTACAGGATCTGACATTATTATTGTTGGAAGAGGACTATTTGCAAAGGGAAGGG
ATGCTAAGGTAGAGGGTGAACGTTACAGAAAAGCAGGCTGGGAAGCATATTTGAGAAGATGCGGCCAGCA
AAACTAAAAAACTGTATTATAAGTAAATGCATGTATACTAAACTCACAAATTAGAGCTTCAATTTAATTA
TATCAGTTATTACCCGAGTAACGAAGCATCTGTGCTTCATTTTGTAGAACAAAAATGCAACGCGAGAGCG
CTAATTTTTCAAACAAAGAATCTGAGCTGCATTTTTACAGAACAGAAATGCAACGCGAAAGCGCTATTTT
ACCAACGAAGAATCTGTGCTTCATTTTTGTAAAACAAAAATGCAACGCGAGAGCGCTAATTTTTCAAACA
AAGAATCTGAGCTGCATTTTTACAGAACAGAAATGCAACGCGAGAGCGCTATTTTACCAACAAAGAATCT
ATACTTCTTTTTTGTTCTACAAAAATGCATCCCGAGAGCGCTATTTTTCTAACAAAGCATCTTAGATTAC
TTTTTTTCTCCTTTGTGCGCTCTATAATGCAGTCTCTTGATAACTTTTTGCACTGTAGGTCCGTTAAGGT
TAGAAGAAGGCTACTTTGGTGTCTATTTTCTCTTCCATAAAAAAAGCCTGACTCCACTTCCCGCGTTTAC
TGATTACTAGCGAAGCTGCGGGTGCATTTTTTCAAGATAAAGGCATCCCCGATTATATTCTATACCGATG
TGGATTGCGCATACTTTGTGAACAGAAAGTGATAGCGTTGATGATTCTTCATTGGTCAGAAAATTATGAA
CGGTTTCTTCTATTTTGTCTCTATATACTACGTATAGGAAATGTTTACATTTTCGTATTGTTTTCGATTC
ACTCTATGAATAGTTCTTACTACAATTTTTTTGTCTAAAGAGTAATACTAGAGATAAACATAAAAAATGT
AGAGGTCGAGTTTAGATGCAAGTTCAAGGAGCGAAAGGTGGATGGGTAGGTTATATAGGGATATAGCACA
GAGATATATAGCAAAGAGATACTTTTGAGCAATGTTTGTGGAAGCGGTATTCGCAATATTTTAGTAGCTC
GTTACAGTCCGGTGCGTTTTTGGTTTTTTGAAAGTGCGTCATCAGAGCGCTTTTGGTTTTCAAAAGCGCT
CTGAAGTTCCTATACTTTCTAGCTAGAGAATAGGAACTTCCCGAGCGGCCGCGTGTTACAAGCTTGACTC
CAGCGTAACTGGACTGCAATCAACTCACTGGCTCACCTTCACGGGTGGGCCTTTCTTCGGTAGAAAATCA
AAGGATCTTCTTGAGATCCTTTTTTTCTGCGCGTAATCTGCTGCTTGCAAACAAAAAAACCACCGCTACC
AGCGGTGGTTTGTTTGCCGGATCAAGAGCTACCAACTCTTTTTCCGAGGTAACTGGCTTCAGCAGAGCGC
AGATACCAAATACTGTTCTTCTAGTGTAGCCGTAGTTAGGCCACCACTTCAAGAACTCTGTAGCACCGCC
TACATACCTCGCTCTGCTAATCCTGTTACCAGTGGCTGCTGCCAGTGGCGATAAGTCGTGTCTTACCGGG
TTGGACTCAAGACGATAGTTACCGGATAAGGCGCAGCGGTCGGGCTGAACGGGGGGTTCGTGCACACAGC
CCAGCTTGGAGCGAACGACCTACACCGAACTGAGATACCTACAGCGTGAGCTATGAGAAAGCGCCACGCT
TCCCGAAGGGAGAAAGGCGGACAGGTATCCGGTAAGCGGCAGGGTCGGAACAGGAGAGCGCACGAGGGAG
CTTCCAGGGGTAAACGCCTGGTATCTTTATAGTCCTGTCGGGTTTCGCCACCTCTGACTTGAGCATCGAT
TTTTGTGATGCTCGTCAGGGGGGCGGAGCCTATGGAAAAACGCCAGCAACGCAGAAAGGCCCACCCGAAG
GTGAGCCAGGTGATTACATTTGGGCCCTCATCAGAGGTTTTCACCGTCATCACCGAAACGCGCGAGGCAG
CTGCGGTAAAGCTCATCAGCGTGGTCGTGAAGCGATTCACAGATGTCTGCCTGTTCATCCGCGTCCAGCT
CGTTGAGTTTCTCCAGAAGCGTTAATGTCTGGCTTCTGATAAAGCGGGCCATGTTAAGGGCGGTTTTTTC
CTGTTTGGTCACTTACCAATGCTTAATCAGTGAGGCACCTATCTCAGCGATCTGTCTATTTCGTTCATCC
ATAGTTGCCTGACTCCCCGTCGTGTAGATAACTACGATGCGGGAGGGCTTACCATCTGGCCCCAGTGCTG
CAATGATACCGCGAGACCCACGCTCACCGGCTCCAGATTTATCAGCAATAAACCAGCCAGCCGGGAGGGC
CGAGCGCAGAAGTGATCCTGCAACTTTATCCGCCTCCATCCAGTCTATTAATTGTTGCCGGGAAGCTAGA
GTAAGTAGTTCGCCAGTTAATAGTTTGCGCAACGTTGTTGCCATTGCTACAGGCATCGTGGTGTCACGCT
CGTCGTTTGGTATGGCTTCATTCAGCTCCGGTTCCCAACGATCAAGGCGAGTTACATGATCCCCCATGTT
GTGCAAAAAAGCGGTTAGCTCCTTCGGTCCTCCGATCGTTGCCAGAAGTAAGTTGGCCGCAGTGTTATCA
CTCATGGTTATGGCAGCACTGCATAATTCTCTTACTGTCATGCCATCCGTGAGATGCTTTTCTGTGACTG
GTGAGTACTCAACCAAGTCATTCTGAGAATAGTGTATGCGGCGACCGAGTTGCTCTTGCCCGGCGTCAAT
ACGGGATAATACCGCGCCACATAGCAGAACTTTAAAAGTGCTCATCATTGGAAAACGTTCTTCGGGGCGT
AAACTCTCAAGGATCTTACCGCTGTTGAGATCCAGTTCGATGTAACCCACTCGTGCACCCAACTGATCTT
CAGCATCTTTTACTTTCACCAGCGTTTCTGGGTGAGCAAAAACAGGAAGGCAAAATGCCGCAAAAAAGGG
AATAAGGGCGACACGGAAATGTTGAATACTCATTTTAGCTTCCTTAGCTCCTGAAAATCTCGATAACTCA
AAAAATACGCCCGGTAGTGATCTTATTTCATTATGGTGAAAGTTGGAACCTCTTACGTGCCGATCAAGTC
AAAAGCCTCCGGTCGGAGGCTTTTGACTTTCTGCTATGGAGGTCAGGTATGATTTAAATGGTCAGTTAGA
GCGGCCGCCCCACACA
Features (pLannotate 1.2.2; 12 found; start..end, strand, type, name):
    779..951     +  terminator     CYC1 terminator (fragment): S. cerevisiae CYC1; transcription terminator for CYC1
    987..1163    +  promoter       URA3 promoter (fragment): S. cerevisiae URA3
   1164..1967    +  CDS            URA3: orotidine-5'-phosphate decarboxylase, required for uracil biosynthesis; S. cerevisiae URA3; yeast auxotrophic marker, counterselectable with 5-fluoroorotic acid (5-FOA)
   2050..3032    -  rep_origin     2μ ori: yeast 2μ plasmid origin of replication
   3110..3139    +  terminator     T3Te terminator: phage T3 early transcription terminator
   3161..3748    +  rep_origin     ori: high-copy-number ColE1/pMB1/pBR322/pUC origin of replication
   3760..3787    -  terminator     T7Te terminator: phage T7 early transcription terminator
   3811..4002    -  CDS            rop: Rop protein, which maintains plasmids at low copy number; rop
   4003..4863    -  CDS            AmpR: β-lactamase; bla; confers resistance to ampicillin, carbenicillin, and related antibiotics
   4864..4966    -  promoter       cat promoter: promoter of the E. coli cat gene encoding chloramphenicol acetyltransferase
   4967..4998    -  terminator     tonB terminator: bidirectional E. coli tonB-P14 transcription terminator
   5050..401     +  promoter       TEF1 promoter (across the origin): S. cerevisiae TEF1; promoter for EF-1α
