[The description below was written by a language model from this plasmid's Addgene catalogue record and pLannotate feature annotations shown in this document.]
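Description:
pGBW-m4046630 is an episomal yeast expression plasmid built to produce the SARS-CoV-2 non-structural protein nsp9, a mature cleavage product of the viral ORF1ab polyprotein, in Saccharomyces cerevisiae. It is an E. coli–yeast shuttle vector. In bacteria it replicates from a high-copy ColE1/pUC-type origin and is selected through AmpR (β-lactamase), which the annotation places downstream of a cat promoter. In yeast the 2μ origin supports multicopy maintenance, and the URA3 marker, with its own promoter, allows selection in ura3 auxotrophic strains and counterselection with 5-fluoroorotic acid. Short phage T3Te and T7Te terminators flank the bacterial origin, and a tonB terminator lies beyond the AmpR unit, presumably insulating these modules from read-through transcription. A rop annotation sits immediately next to AmpR, although the catalogue lists the plasmid as high copy.

The expression cassette consists of the strong constitutive S. cerevisiae TEF1 promoter, which spans the numbering origin of the sequenced record, and a CYC1 terminator fragment. The feature table does not annotate the nsp9 coding sequence itself, but the unannotated gap between these two elements is where the roughly 330 bp insert would be expected to sit. The insert is recorded as wild type and was made by gene synthesis with a NotI site. Listing budding yeast alongside the virus as species may indicate codon adaptation, but the record does not say so explicitly. No epitope tag or reporter is annotated. The depositor notes that the sequencing used for quality control may not cover the whole plasmid. The stated purpose is yeast expression of nsp9; the record gives no further details of its use.
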