Addgene plasmid #149151: pGBW-m4046630
Purpose: Yeast Expression plasmid for SARS-CoV-2 nsp9
Depositing lab: Ginkgo Bioworks & Benjie Chen. Depositing organization: Ginkgo Bioworks.
Backbone
  Vector backbone: AmpR; 2u URA3
  Backbone size w/o insert (bp): 4078
  Vector type: Yeast Expression
  Selectable markers: URA3
Growth in bacteria
  Bacterial resistance: Ampicillin, 100 μg/mL
  Growth temperature: 37°C
  Growth strain: DH5alpha
  Copy number: High Copy
Gene/Insert
  Gene/Insert name: SARS-CoV-2 nsp9
  Species: S. cerevisiae (budding yeast); Severe acute respiratory syndrome coronavirus 2
  Insert size (bp): 332
  Mutation: wt
  Entrez Gene: ORF1ab (a.k.a. GU280_gp01)
  Promoter: pTEF1
  Cloning method: Unknown
Resource information
  A portion of this plasmid was derived from a plasmid made by: GinkgoBioworks
Depositor comments: NCBI Reference Sequence: YP_009725305.1. Created by gene synthesis with Not1 site. NGS used for QC was performed by Ginkgo and may not fully cover the entire plasmid.
How to cite: pGBW-m4046630 was a gift from Ginkgo Bioworks & Benjie Chen (Addgene plasmid # 149151 ; http://n2t.net/addgene:149151 ; RRID:Addgene_149151)
